>Addgene plasmid #46510 | pGEX Src-SH2 | depositor full sequence | sequence record 65740 | Full Sequence
ACGTTATCGACTGCACGGTGCACCAATGCTTCTGGCGTCAGGCAGCCATCGGAAGCTGTGGTATGGCTGT
GCAGGTCGTAAATCACTGCATAATTCGTGTCGCTCAAGGCGCACTCCCGTTCTGGATAATGTTTTTTGCG
CCGACATCATAACGGTTCTGGCAAATATTCTGAAATGAGCTGTTGACAATTAATCATCGGCTCGTATAAT
GTGTGGAATTGTGAGCGGATAACAATTTCACACAGGAAACAGTATTCATGTCCCCTATACTAGGTTATTG
GAAAATTAAGGGCCTTGTGCAACCCACTCGACTTCTTTTGGAATATCTTGAAGAAAAATATGAAGAGCAT
TTGTATGAGCGCGATGAAGGTGATAAATGGCGAAACAAAAAGTTTGAATTGGGTTTGGAGTTTCCCAATC
TTCCTTATTATATTGATGGTGATGTTAAATTAACACAGTCTATGGCCATCATACGTTATATAGCTGACAA
GCACAACATGTTGGGTGGTTGTCCAAAAGAGCGTGCAGAGATTTCAATGCTTGAAGGAGCGGTTTTGGAT
ATTAGATACGGTGTTTCGAGAATTGCATATAGTAAAGACTTTGAAACTCTCAAAGTTGATTTTCTTAGCA
AGCTACCTGAAATGCTGAAAATGTTCGAAGATCGTTTATGTCATAAAACATATTTAAATGGTGATCATGT
AACCCATCCTGACTTCATGTTGTATGACGCTCTTGATGTTGTTTTATACATGGACCCAATGTGCCTGGAT
GCGTTCCCAAAATTAGTTTGTTTTAAAAAACGTATTGAAGCTATCCCACAAATTGATAAGTACTTGAAAT
CCAGCAAGTATATAGCATGGCCTTTGCAGGGCTGGCAAGCCACGTTTGGTGGTGGCGACCATCCTCCAAA
ATCGGATCTGGAAGTTCTGTTCCAGGGGCCCCTGGGATCCCCCTCCGACTCCATCCAGGCTGAGGAGTGG
TATTTTGGCAAGATCACCAGACGGGAGTCAGAGCGGTTACTGCTCAATGCAGAGAACCCGAGAGGGACCT
TCCTCGTGCGAGAAAGTGAGACCACGAAAGGTGCCTACTGCCTCTCAGTGTCTGACTTCGACAACGCCAA
GGGCCTCAACGTGAAGCACTACAAGATCCGCAAGCTGGACAGCGGCGGCTTCTACATCACCTCCCGCACC
CAGTTCAACAGCCTGCAGCAGCTGGTGGCCTACTACTCCAAACACGCCGATGGCCTGTGCCACCGCCTCA
CCACCGTGTGCCCCACGTCCAAGGGAATTCTATGAGCGGCCGCATCGTGACTGACTGACGATCTGCCTCG
CGCGTTTCGGTGATGACGGTGAAAACCTCTGACACATGCAGCTCCCGGAGACGGTCACAGCTTGTCTGTA
AGCGGATGCCGGGAGCAGACAAGCCCGTCAGGGCGCGTCAGCGGGTGTTGGCGGGTGTCGGGGCGCAGCC
ATGACCCAGTCACGTAGCGATAGCGGAGTGTATAATTCTTGAAGACGAAAGGGCCTCGTGATACGCCTAT
TTTTATAGGTTAATGTCATGATAATAATGGTTTCTTAGACGTCAGGTGGCACTTTTCGGGGAAATGTGCG
CGGAACCCCTATTTGTTTATTTTTCTAAATACATTCAAATATGTATCCGCTCATGAGACAATAACCCTGA
TAAATGCTTCAATAATATTGAAAAAGGAAGAGTATGAGTATTCAACATTTCCGTGTCGCCCTTATTCCCT
TTTTTGCGGCATTTTGCCTTCCTGTTTTTGCTCACCCAGAAACGCTGGTGAAAGTAAAAGATGCTGAAGA
TCAGTTGGGTGCACGAGTGGGTTACATCGAACTGGATCTCAACAGCGGTAAGATCCTTGAGAGTTTTCGC
CCCGAAGAACGTTTTCCAATGATGAGCACTTTTAAAGTTCTGCTATGTGGCGCGGTATTATCCCGTGTTG
ACGCCGGGCAAGAGCAACTCGGTCGCCGCATACACTATTCTCAGAATGACTTGGTTGAGTACTCACCAGT
CACAGAAAAGCATCTTACGGATGGCATGACAGTAAGAGAATTATGCAGTGCTGCCATAACCATGAGTGAT
AACACTGCGGCCAACTTACTTCTGACAACGATCGGAGGACCGAAGGAGCTAACCGCTTTTTTGCACAACA
TGGGGGATCATGTAACTCGCCTTGATCGTTGGGAACCGGAGCTGAATGAAGCCATACCAAACGACGAGCG
TGACACCACGATGCCTGCAGCAATGGCAACAACGTTGCGCAAACTATTAACTGGCGAACTACTTACTCTA
GCTTCCCGGCAACAATTAATAGACTGGATGGAGGCGGATAAAGTTGCAGGACCACTTCTGCGCTCGGCCC
TTCCGGCTGGCTGGTTTATTGCTGATAAATCTGGAGCCGGTGAGCGTGGGTCTCGCGGTATCATTGCAGC
ACTGGGGCCAGATGGTAAGCCCTCCCGTATCGTAGTTATCTACACGACGGGGAGTCAGGCAACTATGGAT
GAACGAAATAGACAGATCGCTGAGATAGGTGCCTCACTGATTAAGCATTGGTAACTGTCAGACCAAGTTT
ACTCATATATACTTTAGATTGATTTAAAACTTCATTTTTAATTTAAAAGGATCTAGGTGAAGATCCTTTT
TGATAATCTCATGACCAAAATCCCTTAACGTGAGTTTTCGTTCCACTGAGCGTCAGACCCCGTAGAAAAG
ATCAAAGGATCTTCTTGAGATCCTTTTTTTCTGCGCGTAATCTGCTGCTTGCAAACAAAAAAACCACCGC
TACCAGCGGTGGTTTGTTTGCCGGATCAAGAGCTACCAACTCTTTTTCCGAAGGTAACTGGCTTCAGCAG
AGCGCAGATACCAAATACTGTCCTTCTAGTGTAGCCGTAGTTAGGCCACCACTTCAAGAACTCTGTAGCA
CCGCCTACATACCTCGCTCTGCTAATCCTGTTACCAGTGGCTGCTGCCAGTGGCGATAAGTCGTGTCTTA
CCGGGTTGGACTCAAGACGATAGTTACCGGATAAGGCGCAGCGGTCGGGCTGAACGGGGGGTTCGTGCAC
ACAGCCCAGCTTGGAGCGAACGACCTACACCGAACTGAGATACCTACAGCGTGAGCTATGAGAAAGCGCC
ACGCTTCCCGAAGGGAGAAAGGCGGACAGGTATCCGGTAAGCGGCAGGGTCGGAACAGGAGAGCGCACGA
GGGAGCTTCCAGGGGGAAACGCCTGGTATCTTTATAGTCCTGTCGGGTTTCGCCACCTCTGACTTGAGCG
TCGATTTTTGTGATGCTCGTCAGGGGGGCGGAGCCTATGGAAAAACGCCAGCAACGCGGCCTTTTTACGG
TTCCTGGCCTTTTGCTGGCCTTTTGCTCACATGTTCTTTCCTGCGTTATCCCCTGATTCTGTGGATAACC
GTATTACCGCCTTTGAGTGAGCTGATACCGCTCGCCGCAGCCGAACGACCGAGCGCAGCGAGTCAGTGAG
CGAGGAAGCGGAAGAGCGCCTGATGCGGTATTTTCTCCTTACGCATCTGTGCGGTATTTCACACCGCATA
AATTCCGACACCATCGAATGGTGCAAAACCTTTCGCGGTATGGCATGATAGCGCCCGGAAGAGAGTCAAT
TCAGGGTGGTGAATGTGAAACCAGTAACGTTATACGATGTCGCAGAGTATGCCGGTGTCTCTTATCAGAC
CGTTTCCCGCGTGGTGAACCAGGCCAGCCACGTTTCTGCGAAAACGCGGGAAAAAGTGGAAGCGGCGATG
GCGGAGCTGAATTACATTCCCAACCGCGTGGCACAACAACTGGCGGGCAAACAGTCGTTGCTGATTGGCG
TTGCCACCTCCAGTCTGGCCCTGCACGCGCCGTCGCAAATTGTCGCGGCGATTAAATCTCGCGCCGATCA
ACTGGGTGCCAGCGTGGTGGTGTCGATGGTAGAACGAAGCGGCGTCGAAGCCTGTAAAGCGGCGGTGCAC
AATCTTCTCGCGCAACGCGTCAGTGGGCTGATCATTAACTATCCGCTGGATGACCAGGATGCCATTGCTG
TGGAAGCTGCCTGCACTAATGTTCCGGCGTTATTTCTTGATGTCTCTGACCAGACACCCATCAACAGTAT
TATTTTCTCCCATGAAGACGGTACGCGACTGGGCGTGGAGCATCTGGTCGCATTGGGTCACCAGCAAATC
GCGCTGTTAGCGGGCCCATTAAGTTCTGTCTCGGCGCGTCTGCGTCTGGCTGGCTGGCATAAATATCTCA
CTCGCAATCAAATTCAGCCGATAGCGGAACGGGAAGGCGACTGGAGTGCCATGTCCGGTTTTCAACAAAC
CATGCAAATGCTGAATGAGGGCATCGTTCCCACTGCGATGCTGGTTGCCAACGATCAGATGGCGCTGGGC
GCAATGCGCGCCATTACCGAGTCCGGGCTGCGCGTTGGTGCGGATATCTCGGTAGTGGGATACGACGATA
CCGAAGACAGCTCATGTTATATCCCGCCGTCAACCACCATCAAACAGGATTTTCGCCTGCTGGGGCAAAC
CAGCGTGGACCGCTTGCTGCAACTCTCTCAGGGCCAGGCGGTGAAGGGCAATCAGCTGTTGCCCGTCTCA
CTGGTGAAAAGAAAAACCACCCTGGCGCCCAATACGCAAACCGCCTCTCCCCGCGCGTTGGCCGATTCAT
TAATGCAGCTGGCACGACAGGTTTCCCGACTGGAAAGCGGGCAGTGAGCGCAACGCAATTAATGTGAGTT
AGCTCACTCATTAGGCACCCCAGGCTTTACACTTTATGCTTCCGGCTCGTATGTTGTGTGGAATTGTGAG
CGGATAACAATTTCACACAGGAAACAGCTATGACCATGATTACGGATTCACTGGCCGTCGTTTTACAACG
TCGTGACTGGGAAAACCCTGGCGTTACCCAACTTAATCGCCTTGCAGCACATCCCCCTTTCGCCAGCTGG
CGTAATAGCGAAGAGGCCCGCACCGATCGCCCTTCCCAACAGTTGCGCAGCCTGAATGGCGAATGGCGCT
TTGCCTGGTTTCCGGCACCAGAAGCGGTGCCGGAAAGCTGGCTGGAGTGCGATCTTCCTGAGGCCGATAC
TGTCGTCGTCCCCTCAAACTGGCAGATGCACGGTTACGATGCGCCCATCTACACCAACGTAACCTATCCC
ATTACGGTCAATCCGCCGTTTGTTCCCACGGAGAATCCGACGGGTTGTTACTCGCTCACATTTAATGTTG
ATGAAAGCTGGCTACAGGAAGGCCAGACGCGAATTATTTTTGATGGCGTTGGAATT
Features (pLannotate 1.2.2; 17 found; start..end, strand, type, name):
      6..107     -  CDS            yciV (fragment): RNAAM_ECOLI - Also known as trpH From Escherichia coli (strain K12).
    183..211     +  promoter       tac promoter: strong E. coli promoter; hybrid between the trp and lac UV5 promoters
    219..235     +  protein_bind   lac operator: The lac repressor binds to the lac operator to inhibit transcription in E. coli. This inhibition can be relieved by adding lactose or isopropyl-β-D-thiogalactopyranoside (IPTG). lac repressor encoded by lacI
    258..911     +  CDS            GST26_SCHJA: Experimental evidence at protein level: Swiss-Prot protein existence level 1. GST isoenzymes appear to play a central role in the parasite detoxification system. Other functions are also suspected including a role in increasing the solubility of haematin in the parasite gut. From Schistosoma japonicum (Blood fluke).
    948..1283    +  CDS            Src (fragment): SRC_MOUSE - Experimental evidence at protein level: Swiss-Prot protein existence level 1. Non-receptor protein tyrosine kinase which is activated following engagement of many different classes of cellular receptors including immune response receptors, integrins and other adhesion receptors, receptor protein tyrosine kinases, G protein-coupled receptors as well as cytokine receptors. Participates in signaling pathways that control a diverse spectrum of biological activities including gene transcription, immune response, cell adhesion, cell cycle progression, apoptosis, migration, and transforma
   1323..1362    +  CDS            rop (fragment): Rop protein, which maintains plasmids at low copy number; rop
   1464..1504    +  misc_feature   bom (fragment): basis of mobility region from pBR322
   1609..1713    +  promoter       AmpR promoter: bla
   1714..2574    +  CDS            AmpR: β-lactamase; bla; confers resistance to ampicillin, carbenicillin, and related antibiotics
   2745..3333    +  rep_origin     ori: high-copy-number ColE1/pMB1/pBR322/pUC origin of replication
   3519..3570    -  misc_feature   bom (fragment): basis of mobility region from pBR322
   3577..3654    +  promoter       lacIq promoter: lacI (mutant); In the lacIq allele, a single base change in the promoter boosts expression of the lacI gene about 10-fold.
   3655..4737    +  CDS            lacI: lac repressor; lacI; The lac repressor binds to the lac operator to inhibit transcription in E. coli. This inhibition can be relieved by adding lactose or isopropyl-β-D-thiogalactopyranoside (IPTG).
   4750..4771    +  protein_bind   CAP binding site: CAP binding activates transcription in the presence of cAMP. E. coli catabolite activator protein
   4786..4816    +  promoter       lac promoter: promoter for the E. coli lac operon
   4824..4840    +  protein_bind   lac operator: The lac repressor binds to the lac operator to inhibit transcription in E. coli. This inhibition can be relieved by adding lactose or isopropyl-β-D-thiogalactopyranoside (IPTG). lac repressor encoded by lacI
   4860..5033    +  CDS            lacZα: LacZα fragment of β-galactosidase; lacZ fragment
