[The description below was written by a language model from this plasmid's Addgene catalogue record and pLannotate feature annotations shown in this document.]
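Description:
pGEX Src-SH2 is a bacterial expression plasmid built on the pGEX6P1 backbone for producing the SH2 domain of the Src tyrosine kinase as a glutathione S-transferase fusion in E. coli. It is maintained through a ColE1/pBR322-type origin of replication and selected with ampicillin via the β-lactamase (AmpR) gene. The catalogue lists it as low copy, although the automated annotation describes the origin generically as a high-copy family member. Only short remnants of the pBR322 rop and bom regions are detected.

The insert, about 346 bp, encodes amino acids 142–252 of Src and was cloned between BamHI and EcoRI sites that both remain intact. The catalogue gives the species as human, whereas the feature annotation matched the fragment best to mouse Src. This may simply reflect conservation of the domain between the two species, but the record does not resolve it. The insert sits downstream of, and in frame with, the Schistosoma japonicum GST coding sequence. The two are separated by a PreScission protease recognition site supplied by the backbone, which allows the GST moiety to be cleaved off after purification. Transcription is driven by the hybrid tac promoter with an adjacent lac operator, and the plasmid carries its own lacI gene under the lacIq promoter, so expression stays repressed until it is induced with IPTG. A lac promoter/operator and lacZα fragment downstream of lacI are backbone remnants.

The depositor notes a fusion protein of roughly 37.5 kDa. Given the associated work on phosphotyrosine profiling with SH2 domains, the purified GST–SH2 protein is intended as an affinity probe for tyrosine-phosphorylated binding sites. It would also suit pull-down and other binding assays.
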