Addgene plasmid #46510: pGEX Src-SH2
Depositing lab: Bruce Mayer. Depositing organization: University of Connecticut Health Center. Publication: High-throughput phosphotyrosine profiling using SH2 domains. Machida K, Thompson CM, Dierck K, Jablonowski K, Karkkainen S, Liu B, Zhang H, Nash PD, Newman DK, Nollau P, Pawson T, Renkema GH, Saksela K, Schiller MR, Shin DG, Mayer BJ. Mol Cell. 2007 Jun 22;26(6):899-915. 10.1016/j.molcel.2007.05.031 PubMed 17588523.
Backbone
  Vector backbone: pGEX6P1
  Backbone manufacturer: GE Healthcare Biosciences
  Backbone size w/o insert (bp): 4900
  Vector type: Bacterial Expression
Growth in bacteria
  Bacterial resistance: Ampicillin, 100 μg/mL
  Growth temperature: 37°C
  Growth strain: DH5alpha
  Copy number: Low Copy
Gene/Insert
  Gene/Insert name: Src (alt names: SRC; ASV; SRC1; c-SRC; p60-Src; SRC)
  Species: H. sapiens (human)
  Insert size (bp): 346
  Mutation: contains amino acids 142-252
  Entrez Gene: SRC (a.k.a. ASV, SRC1, THC6, c-SRC, p60-Src)
  Promoter: Tac
  Tag / fusion protein: GST (N terminal on backbone); PreScission (N terminal on backbone)
  Cloning method: Restriction Enzyme; 5′ cloning site BamHI (not destroyed); 3′ cloning site EcoRI (not destroyed)
  Sequencing primers: 5′ pGEX-5; 3′ pGEX-3
Terms and licenses: Academic/Nonprofit Terms; Industry Terms: Not Available to Industry
Depositor comments: The molecular weight of the GST fusion protein is approximately 37.5 kDa
How to cite: pGEX Src-SH2 was a gift from Bruce Mayer (Addgene plasmid # 46510 ; http://n2t.net/addgene:46510 ; RRID:Addgene_46510)
