>Addgene plasmid #46510 | pGEX Src-SH2 | depositor partial sequence | sequence record 65741 | Insert sequence
GGATCCCCCTCCGACTCCATCCAGGCTGAGGAGTGGTATTTTGGCAAGATCACCAGACGGGAGTCAGAGC
GGTTACTGCTCAATGCAGAGAACCCGAGAGGGACCTTCCTCGTGCGAGAAAGTGAGACCACGAAAGGTGC
CTACTGCCTCTCAGTGTCTGACTTCGACAACGCCAAGGGCCTCAACGTGAAGCACTACAAGATCCGCAAG
CTGGACAGCGGCGGCTTCTACATCACCTCCCGCACCCAGTTCAACAGCCTGCAGCAGCTGGTGGCCTACT
ACTCCAAACACGCCGATGGCCTGTGCCACCGCCTCACCACCGTGTGCCCCACGTCCAAGGGAATTC
