>Addgene plasmid #46510 | pGEX Src-SH2 | addgene partial sequence | sequence record 66712 | pGEX5
GGGGCCCCTGGGATCCCCCTCCGACTCCATCCAGGCTGAGGAGTGGTATTTTGGCAAGATCACCAGACGG
GAGTCAGAGCGGTTACTGCTCAATGCAGAGAACCCGAGAGGGACCTTCCTCGTGCGAGAAAGTGAGACCA
CGAAAGGTGCCTACTGCCTCTCAGTGTCTGACTTCGACAACGCCAAGGGCCTCAACGTGAAGCACTACAA
GATCCGCAAGCTGGACAGCGGCGGCTTCTACATCACCTCCCGCACCCAGTTCAACAGCCTGCAGCAGCTG
GTGGCCTACTACTCCAAACACGCCGATGGCCTGTGCCACCGCCTCACCACCGTGTGCCCCACGTCCAAGG
GAATTCTATGAGCGGCCGCATCGTGACTGACTGACGATCTGCCTCGCGCGTTTCGGTGATGACGGTGAAA
ACCTCTGACACATGCAGCTCCCGGAGACGGTCACAGCTTGTCTGTAAGCGGATGCCGGGAGCAGACAAGC
CCGTCAGGGCGCGTCAGCGGGTGTTGGCGGGTGTCGGGGCGCAGCCATGACCCAGTCACGTAGCGATAGC
GGAGTGTATAATTCTTGAAGACGAAAGGGCCTCGTGATACGCCTATTTTTATAGGTTAATGTCATGATAA
TAATGGTTTCTTAGACGTCAGGTGGCACTTTTCGGGGAAATGTGCGCGGAACCCCTATTTGTTTATTTTT
CTAAATACATTCAAATATGTATCCGCTCATGAGACAATAACCCTGATAAATGCTTCAATAATATTGAAAA
AGGAAGAGTATGAGTATTCAACATTTCCGTGTCGCCCTTATTCCCTTTTTGC
